Addgene plasmid #215891: pcDNA5-TRBP-V336A/H338A
Purpose: Expression of TRBP-V336A/H338A
Depositing lab: Kumiko Ui-Tei. Depositing organization: The University of Tokyo. Publication: TRBP-Dicer interaction may enhance HIV-1 TAR RNA translation via TAR RNA processing, repressing host-cell apoptosis. Komori C, Takahashi T, Nakano Y, Ui-Tei K. Biol Open. 2020 Feb 25;9(2):bio050435. doi: 10.1242/bio.050435. PubMed 32051109.
Backbone
  Vector backbone: pcDNA5
  Vector type: Mammalian Expression
Growth in bacteria
  Bacterial resistance: Ampicillin, 100 μg/mL
  Growth temperature: 37°C
  Growth strain: DH5alpha
  Copy number: High Copy
Gene/Insert
  Gene/Insert name: TRBP-V336A/H338A
  Species: H. sapiens (human)
  Entrez Gene: TARBP2 (a.k.a. LOQS, TRBP, TRBP1, TRBP2)
  Cloning method: Ligation Independent Cloning
Terms and licenses: Academic/Nonprofit Terms; Industry Terms: Not Available to Industry
How to cite: pcDNA5-TRBP-V336A/H338A was a gift from Kumiko Ui-Tei (Addgene plasmid # 215891 ; http://n2t.net/addgene:215891 ; RRID:Addgene_215891)
