[The description below was written by a language model from this plasmid's Addgene catalogue record and pLannotate feature annotations shown in this document.]
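Description:
pcDNA5-TRBP-V336A/H338A is a 6.3 kb mammalian expression plasmid on a pcDNA5 backbone that encodes human TRBP (TARBP2), the double-stranded RNA-binding protein that binds HIV-1 TAR RNA, carrying the alanine substitutions V336A and H338A. It is maintained in E. coli through a high-copy ColE1/pUC-type origin and an ampicillin resistance gene (β-lactamase) driven by its own promoter. A partial f1 origin and remnants of lac regulatory sequence are also annotated.

The TARBP2 coding sequence sits downstream of the CMV enhancer and immediate-early promoter and is terminated by the bovine growth hormone polyadenylation signal. Short matches to tet operator-containing promoters lie between the CMV promoter and the insert. This suggests a tetracycline-operator-regulated CMV promoter that a Tet repressor could hold off in suitable host cells, although the catalogue entry does not state it. Fragments matching FLAG and HA epitope sequences lie directly upstream of the open reading frame, pointing to an N-terminal FLAG/HA tag, which the catalogue fields also do not mention. An FRT site immediately precedes a hygromycin resistance gene that has an SV40 polyadenylation signal but no complete promoter of its own; only a small SV40 promoter fragment is annotated nearby. This arrangement is typical of vectors designed for FLP-mediated integration at a genomic FRT locus, where recombination supplies the promoter and makes cells hygromycin resistant.

The stated purpose is simply expression of the TRBP double mutant. The associated study concerns the TRBP–Dicer interaction and its influence on HIV-1 TAR RNA processing and translation, so the mutant was presumably used to probe that interaction. The record does not spell out the functional effect of the substitutions.
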