Features (pLannotate 1.2.2; 26 found; start..end, strand, type, name):
    669..1257    +  rep_origin     ori: high-copy-number ColE1/pMB1/pBR322/pUC origin of replication
   1440..1532    +  CDS            lacI (fragment): lac repressor; lacI; The lac repressor binds to the lac operator to inhibit transcription in E. coli. This inhibition can be relieved by adding lactose or isopropyl-β-D-thiogalactopyranoside (IPTG).
   1545..1566    +  protein_bind   CAP binding site: CAP binding activates transcription in the presence of cAMP. E. coli catabolite activator protein
   1581..1611    +  promoter       lac promoter: promoter for the E. coli lac operon
   1619..1635    +  protein_bind   lac operator: The lac repressor binds to the lac operator to inhibit transcription in E. coli. This inhibition can be relieved by adding lactose or isopropyl-β-D-thiogalactopyranoside (IPTG). lac repressor encoded by lacI
   1708..1829    -  polyA_signal   SV40 poly(A) signal: SV40 polyadenylation signal
   1824..1949    -  CDS            ble (fragment): BLE_KLEPN - Experimental evidence at protein level: Swiss-Prot protein existence level 1. Binding protein with a strong affinity to the bleomycin family of antibiotics. Binds to CL990; an antimitotic-antibiotic compound. From Klebsiella pneumoniae.
   1959..2981    -  CDS            HygR: aminoglycoside phosphotransferase from E. coli; aph(4)-Ia; confers resistance to hygromycin
   2989..3036    -  protein_bind   FRT: FLP-mediated recombination occurs in the 8-bp core sequence TCTAGAAA (Turan and Bode, 2011). FLP recombinase from the Saccharomyces cerevisiae 2μ plasmid
   3041..3274    -  rep_origin     f1 ori (fragment) (sequence partly withheld): f1 bacteriophage origin of replication; arrow indicates direction of (+) strand synthesis
   3295..3316    -  promoter       SV40 promoter (fragment): SV40 enhancer and early promoter
   3320..3544    -  polyA_signal   bGH poly(A) signal: bovine growth hormone polyadenylation signal
   3577..3595    +  promoter       T7 promoter: promoter for bacteriophage T7 RNA polymerase
   3635..3676    -  misc_feature   MCS (fragment): pBluescript multiple cloning site
   3680..4777    -  CDS            TARBP2: TRBP2_HUMAN - Also known as TRBP. Experimental evidence at protein level: Swiss-Prot protein existence level 1. (Microbial infection) Binds to the HIV-1 TAR RNA which is located in the long terminal repeat (LTR) of HIV-1, and stimulates translation of TAR-containing RNAs (PubMed:2011739, PubMed:11438532, PubMed:12475984). This is achieved in part at least by binding to and inhibiting EIF2AK2/PKR, thereby reducing phosphorylation and inhibition of EIF2S1/eIF-2-alpha (PubMed:11438532). May also promote translation of TAR-containing RNAs independently of EIF2AK2/PKR (PubMed:12475984). Mediates re
   4784..4810    -  CDS            3xHA (fragment): three tandem HA epitope tags
   4818..4837    -  CDS            3xFLAG (fragment): three tandem FLAG® epitope tags
   4845..4864    -  misc_feature   MCS (fragment): pBluescript multiple cloning site
   4934..4967    -  promoter       TRE3GV promoter (fragment): 3rd-generation Tet-responsive promoter that can be activated by binding of Tet-On® 3G, optimized for retroviral and lentiviral vectors
   4975..4994    -  promoter       PLtetO-1 promoter (fragment): modified phage lambda PL promoter with tet operator sites (Lutz and Bujard, 1997)
   4996..5015    -  promoter       PLtetO-1 promoter (fragment): modified phage lambda PL promoter with tet operator sites (Lutz and Bujard, 1997)
   5017..5220    -  promoter       CMV promoter: human cytomegalovirus (CMV) immediate early promoter
   5221..5600    -  enhancer       CMV enhancer: human cytomegalovirus immediate early enhancer
   5755..5807    +  misc_feature   bom (fragment): basis of mobility region from pBR322
   5866..5970    +  promoter       AmpR promoter: bla
   5971..498     +  CDS            AmpR (across the origin): β-lactamase; bla; confers resistance to ampicillin, carbenicillin, and related antibiotics
>Addgene plasmid #215891 | pcDNA5-TRBP-V336A/H338A | addgene full sequence | sequence record 438204 | Addgene NGS Result
AGTGCTGCCATAACCATGAGTGATAACACTGCGGCCAACTTACTTCTGACAACGATCGGAGGACCGAAGG
AGCTAACCGCTTTTTTGCACAACATGGGGGATCATGTAACTCGCCTTGATCGTTGGGAACCGGAGCTGAA
TGAAGCCATACCAAACGACGAGCGTGACACCACGATGCCTGTAGCAATGGCAACAACGTTGCGCAAACTA
TTAACTGGCGAACTACTTACTCTAGCTTCCCGGCAACAATTAATAGACTGGATGGAGGCGGATAAAGTTG
CAGGACCACTTCTGCGCTCGGCCCTTCCGGCTGGCTGGTTTATTGCTGATAAATCTGGAGCCGGTGAGCG
TGGGTCTCGCGGTATCATTGCAGCACTGGGGCCAGATGGTAAGCCCTCCCGTATCGTAGTTATCTACACG
ACGGGGAGTCAGGCAACTATGGATGAACGAAATAGACAGATCGCTGAGATAGGTGCCTCACTGATTAAGC
ATTGGTAACTGTCAGACCAAGTTTACTCATATATACTTTAGATTGATTTAAAACTTCATTTTTAATTTAA
AAGGATCTAGGTGAAGATCCTTTTTGATAATCTCATGACCAAAATCCCTTAACGTGAGTTTTCGTTCCAC
TGAGCGTCAGACCCCGTAGAAAAGATCAAAGGATCTTCTTGAGATCCTTTTTTTCTGCGCGTAATCTGCT
GCTTGCAAACAAAAAAACCACCGCTACCAGCGGTGGTTTGTTTGCCGGATCAAGAGCTACCAACTCTTTT
TCCGAAGGTAACTGGCTTCAGCAGAGCGCAGATACCAAATACTGTTCTTCTAGTGTAGCCGTAGTTAGGC
CACCACTTCAAGAACTCTGTAGCACCGCCTACATACCTCGCTCTGCTAATCCTGTTACCAGTGGCTGCTG
CCAGTGGCGATAAGTCGTGTCTTACCGGGTTGGACTCAAGACGATAGTTACCGGATAAGGCGCAGCGGTC
GGGCTGAACGGGGGGTTCGTGCACACAGCCCAGCTTGGAGCGAACGACCTACACCGAACTGAGATACCTA
CAGCGTGAGCTATGAGAAAGCGCCACGCTTCCCGAAGGGAGAAAGGCGGACAGGTATCCGGTAAGCGGCA
GGGTCGGAACAGGAGAGCGCACGAGGGAGCTTCCAGGGGGAAACGCCTGGTATCTTTATAGTCCTGTCGG
GTTTCGCCACCTCTGACTTGAGCGTCGATTTTTGTGATGCTCGTCAGGGGGGCGGAGCCTATGGAAAAAC
GCCAGCAACGCGGCCTTTTTACGGTTCCTGGCCTTTTGCTGGCCTTTTGCTCACATGTTCTTTCCTGCGT
TATCCCCTGATTCTGTGGATAACCGTATTACCGCCTTTGAGTGAGCTGATACCGCTCGCCGCAGCCGAAC
GACCGAGCGCAGCGAGTCAGTGAGCGAGGAAGCGGAAGAGCGCCCAATACGCAAACCGCCTCTCCCCGCG
CGTTGGCCGATTCATTAATGCAGCTGGCACGACAGGTTTCCCGACTGGAAAGCGGGCAGTGAGCGCAACG
CAATTAATGTGAGTTAGCTCACTCATTAGGCACCCCAGGCTTTACACTTTATGCTTCCGGCTCGTATGTT
GTGTGGAATTGTGAGCGGATAACAATTTCACACAGGAAACAGCTATGACCATGATTACGCCAAGCTCTAG
CTAGAGGTCGACGGTATACAGACATGATAAGATACATTGATGAGTTTGGACAAACCACAACTAGAATGCA
GTGAAAAAAATGCTTTATTTGTGAAATTTGTGATGCTATTGCTTTATTTGTAACCATTATAAGCTGCAAT
AAACAAGTTGGGGTGGGCGAAGAACTCCAGCATGAGATCCCCGCGCTGGAGGATCATCCAGCCGGCGTCC
CGGAAAACGATTCCGAAGCCCAACCTTTCATAGAAGGCGGCGGTGGAATCGAAATCTCGTAGTACGTGCT
ATTCCTTTGCCCTCGGACGAGTGCTGGGGCGTCGGTTTCCACTATCGGCGAGTACTTCTACACAGCCATC
GGTCCAGACGGCCGCGCTTCTGCGGGCGATTTGTGTACGCCCGACAGTCCCGGCTCCGGATCGGACGATT
GCGTCGCATCGACCCTGCGCCCAAGCTGCATCATCGAAATTGCCGTCAACCAAGCTCTGATAGAGTTGGT
CAAGACCAATGCGGAGCATATACGCCCGGAGCCGCGGCGATCCTGCAAGCTCCGGATGCCTCCGCTCGAA
GTAGCGCGTCTGCTGCTCCATACAAGCCAACCACGGCCTCCAGAAGAAGATGTTGGCGACCTCGTATTGG
GAATCCCCGAACATCGCCTCGCTCCAGTCAATGACCGCTGTTATGCGGCCATTGTCCGTCAGGACATTGT
TGGAGCCGAAATCCGCGTGCACGAGGTGCCGGACTTCGGGGCAGTCCTCGGCCCAAAGCATCAGCTCATC
GAGAGCCTGCGCGACGGACGCACTGACGGTGTCGTCCATCACAGTTTGCCAGTGATACACATGGGGATCA
GCAATCGCGCATATGAAATCACGCCATGTAGTGTATTGACCGATTCCTTGCGGTCCGAATGGGCCGAACC
CGCTCGTCTGGCTAAGATCGGCCGCAGCGATCGCATCCATGGCCTCCGCGACCGGCTGCAGAACAGCGGG
CAGTTCGGTTTCAGGCAGGTCTTGCAACGTGACACCCTGTGCACGGCGGGAGATGCAATAGGTCAGGCTC
TCGCTGAATTCCCCAATGTCAAGCACTTCCGGAATCGGGAGCGCGGCCGATGCAAAGTGCCGATAAACAT
AACGATCTTTGTAGAAACCATCGGCGCAGCTATTTACCCGCAGGACATATCCACGCCCTCCTACATCGAA
GCTGAAAGCACGAGATTCTTCGCCCTCCGAGAGCTGCATCAGGTCGGAGACGCTGTCGAACTTTTCGATC
AGAAACTTCTCGACAGACGTCGCGGTGAGTTCAGGCTTTTTGGCCAAGGAAGTTCCTATACTTTCTAGAG
AATAGGAACTTCGGAATAGGAACTTCTAGGTACGTGAACCATCACCCT
[91 nt withheld, positions 3059-3149]
G
[124 nt withheld, positions 3151-3274]
GGGGATACCCCCTAGAGCCCCAGCTGGTTCTTTCCGCCTCAGAAGCCATAGAGCCCACCGCATCCCCAGC
ATGCCTGCTATTGTCTTCCCAATCCTCCCCCTTGCTGTCCTGCCCCACCCCACCCCCCAGAATAGAATGA
CACCTACTCAGACAATGCGATGCAATTTCCTCATTTTATTAGGAAAGGACAGTGGGAGTGGCACCTTCCA
GGGTCAAGGAAGGCACGGGGGAGGGGCAAACAACAGATGGCTGGCAACTAGAAGGCACAGTCGAGGCTGA
TCAGCGGGTTTCGAGTGAATTGTAATACGACTCACTATAGGGCGAATTGGGTACACTTACCTGGTACCTT
AATTAATTAAGGTACCGGGCCCCCCCTCGAGGTCGACGGTATCGATAAGCTTTCACTTGCTGCCTGCCAT
GATCTTGAGGTACTGCAGGGCACGGCGGGCAGCCTCACCACGGGCTGCCTCCCTGGTGGTTGCAGAGCCT
GCACATGCAGTGGCCGGCTGGGTGGACAGTTCCACCAGGCACTGGCAGAGTCCACTCAGGCTCAGCTCCT
CAATATCCAGGTAGCTGACGTGAAAGGCCTGCTCCTCAGAGAGCTCACTGAGGACACGGCAGCAGGCAGG
GCCCAGGGCACCCAGGGAGCCCAGGGAGCAACTGCGGAGGGACAGGATCTTCTCTCCTACTGAATTTCGT
AGAGAATCCCAGGTGCAACCTGGGCCCCGGTTTCGAAGACCATCCAGGCGGGAGCCCACACCAATGGAGA
AGTGGTCATCATCAGGCTCCACCTCATTGCCATCCCGGGCATCCAGAGGCACCGTGTGCACTCGAAGCAG
CATTTTGGCCGCCGCATTCCGCTTTGCCAATTTTTTGGAAGTGCCACTCCCAATCTCAATGAAACGCTCC
ACTCGACAGGTCATGGTGAATTCTTTGCGGTGGGCTGGCCCAGACTCCTGGGTCACTGTGTACTCCGGCA
ACCGCCAGCCTTTCTGCACCACCAGCTCCTGCAGAGCACCAACGGGGTTGCACTCAGACTGCTGAGGGGA
GACAGGGGGCTGCAGTTCCATGGGGGGGCTCCTGGTTAGGACTACAGATGGAACTGGGGTAGCAGCTGCT
GCAGCAGTAAAAACCGGAATGTCCTCAGGCAGTGAAGAGTCTAGGGGAGAAAAAGAACTGCTGTCCTCCA
GGGCCGGCTCCAGCATGCTCCCCCCTTTGAGGTGTTTGAGGGCCACCTCAGCTGCCTTGTGCTTGGCTGC
CTTCTTGCTGGGGCCCTGACCAGTGCAGCTGGTGTCGCCAACGGTGACCCGGAAGGTGAAATTAGGCTGG
TGGGCTTGGCCCTCGGCTTTGAGAAGGTCGTACACAGGCGTCTTCCCTATTCTGGTCCCATACTCCTGCA
GAAGGCTGATCGGGGTCTTGCCTGGGTTGGCGGCCAGCATTTGCTCTATACTAGGCAGCCCGCAGCCCGT
GGTAGTGCCGGAGCCTTGCTCCTCTTCACTCATGCTAGCAGCGTAATCTGGAACATCGTATGGGTACTTA
TCGTCGTCGTCATCCTTGTAATCCATGGTGGCGGCCGCCACCGCGGTGGAAACGCTAGAGTCCGGAGGCT
GGATCGGTCCCGGTGTCTTCTATGGAGGTCAAAACAGCGTGGATGGCGTCTCCAGGCGATCTGACGGTTC
ACTAAACGAGCTCGTCGACGATCTCTATCACTGATAGGGAGATCTCTATCACTGATAGGGAGAGCTCTGC
TTATATAGACCTCCCACCGTACACGCCTACCGCCCATTTGCGTCAATGGGGCGGAGTTGTTACGACATTT
TGGAAAGTCCCGTTGATTTTGGTGCCAAAACAAACTCCCATTGACGTCAATGGGGTGGAGACTTGGAAAT
CCCCGTGAGTCAAACCGCTATCCACGCCCATTGATGTACTGCCAAAACCGCATCACCATGGTAATAGCGA
TGACTAATACGTAGATGTACTGCCAAGTAGGAAAGTCCCATAAGGTCATGTACTGGGCATAATGCCAGGC
GGGCCATTTACCGTCATTGACGTCAATAGGGGGCGTACTTGGCATATGATACACTTGATGTACTGCCAAG
TGGGCAGTTTACCGTAAATACTCCACCCATTGACGTCAATGGAAAGTCCCTATTGGCGTTACTATGGGAA
CATACGTCATTATTGACGTCAATGGGCGGGGGTCGTTGGGCGGTCAGCCAGGCGGGCCATTTACCGTAAG
TTATGTAACGCGGAACTCCATATATGGGCTATGAACTAATGACCCCGTAATTGATTACTATTAATAACTA
GTCAATAATCAATGTCAACGCGTATATCTGGCCCGTACATCGCGAAGCAGCGCAAAACGCCTAACCCTAA
GCAGATTCTTCATGCAATTGTCGGTCAAGCCTTGCCTTGTTGTAGCTTAAATTTTGCTCGCGCACTACTC
AGCGACCTCCAACACACAAGCAGGGAGCAGATACTGGCTTAACTATGCGGCATCAGAGCAGATTGTACTG
AGAGTGCACCATAGGGGATCGGGAGATCTCCCGATCCGTCGACGTCAGGTGGCACTTTTCGGGGAAATGT
GCGCGGAACCCCTATTTGTTTATTTTTCTAAATACATTCAAATATGTATCCGCTCATGAGACAATAACCC
TGATAAATGCTTCAATAATATTGAAAAAGGAAGAGTATGAGTATTCAACATTTCCGTGTCGCCCTTATTC
CCTTTTTTGCGGCATTTTGCCTTCCTGTTTTTGCTCACCCAGAAACGCTGGTGAAAGTAAAAGATGCTGA
AGATCAGTTGGGTGCACGAGTGGGTTACATCGAACTGGATCTCAACAGCGGTAAGATCCTTGAGAGTTTT
CGCCCCGAAGAACGTTTTCCAATGATGAGCACTTTTAAAGTTCTGCTATGTGGCGCGGTATTATCCCGTA
TTGACGCCGGGCAAGAGCAACTCGGTCGCCGCATACACTATTCTCAGAATGACTTGGTTGAGTACTCACC
AGTCACAGAAAAGCATCTTACGGATGGCATGACAGTAAGAGAATTATGC
