>Addgene plasmid #215891 | pcDNA5-TRBP-V336A/H338A | depositor partial sequence | sequence record 440628 | pcDNA5-TRBP-V336A/H338A sequence 1101 bps
ATGAGTGAAGAGGAGCAAGGCTCCGGCACTACCACGGGCTGCGGGCTGCCTAGTATAGAGCAAATGCTGG
CCGCCAACCCAGGCAAGACCCCGATCAGCCTTCTGCAGGAGTATGGGACCAGAATAGGGAAGACGCCTGT
GTACGACCTTCTCAAAGCCGAGGGCCAAGCCCACCAGCCTAATTTCACCTTCCGGGTCACCGTTGGCGAC
ACCAGCTGCACTGGTCAGGGCCCCAGCAAGAAGGCAGCCAAGCACAAGGCAGCTGAGGTGGCCCTCAAAC
ACCTCAAAGGGGGGAGCATGCTGGAGCCGGCCCTGGAGGACAGCAGTTCTTTTTCTCCCCTAGACTCTTC
ACTGCCTGAGGACATTCCGGTTTTTACTGCTGCAGCAGCTGCTACCCCAGTTCCATCTGTAGTCCTAACC
AGGAGCCCCCCCATGGAACTGCAGCCCCCTGTCTCCCCTCAGCAGTCTGAGTGCAACCCCGTTGGTGCTC
TGCAGGAGCTGGTGGTGCAGAAAGGCTGGCGGTTGCCGGAGTACACAGTGACCCAGGAGTCTGGGCCAGC
CCACCGCAAAGAATTCACCATGACCTGTCGAGTGGAGCGTTTCATTGAGATTGGGAGTGGCACTTCCAAA
AAATTGGCAAAGCGGAATGCGGCGGCCAAAATGCTGCTTCGAGTGCACACGGTGCCTCTGGATGCCCGGG
ATGGCAATGAGGTGGAGCCTGATGATGACCACTTCTCCATTGGTGTGGGCTCCCGCCTGGATGGTCTTCG
AAACCGGGGCCCAGGTTGCACCTGGGATTCTCTACGAAATTCAGTAGGAGAGAAGATCCTGTCCCTCCGC
AGTTGCTCCCTGGGCTCCCTGGGTGCCCTGGGCCCTGCCTGCTGCCGTGTCCTCAGTGAGCTCTCTGAGG
AGCAGGCCTTTCACGTCAGCTACCTGGATATTGAGGAGCTGAGCCTGAGTGGACTCTGCCAGTGCCTGGT
GGAACTGTCCACCCAGCCGGCCACTGCATGTGCAGGCTCTGCAACCACCAGGGAGGCAGCCCGTGGTGAG
GCTGCCCGCCGTGCCCTGCAGTACCTCAAGATCATGGCAGGCAGCAAGTGA
